>Addgene plasmid #181894 | pPHR-mCherry-PGL-1-mHP1alpha | addgene full sequence | sequence record 359706 | Addgene NGS Result
GGGGTCATTAGTTCATAGCCCATATATGGAGTTCCGCGTTACATAACTTACGGTAAATGGCCCGCCTGGC
TGACCGCCCAACGACCCCCGCCCATTGACGTCAATAATGACGTATGTTCCCATAGTAACGCCAATAGGGA
CTTTCCATTGACGTCAATGGGTGGAGTATTTACGGTAAACTGCCCACTTGGCAGTACATCAAGTGTATCA
TATGCCAAGTACGCCCCCTATTGACGTCAATGACGGTAAATGGCCCGCCTGGCATTATGCCCAGTACATG
ACCTTATGGGACTTTCCTACTTGGCAGTACATCTACGTATTAGTCATCGCTATTACCATGGTGATGCGGT
TTTGGCAGTACATCAATGGGCGTGGATAGCGGTTTGACTCACGGGGATTTCCAAGTCTCCACCCCATTGA
CGTCAATGGGAGTTTGTTTTGGCACCAAAATCAACGGGACTTTCCAAAATGTCGTAACAACTCCGCCCCA
TTGACGCAAATGGGCGGTAGGCGTGTACGGTGGGAGGTCTATATAAGCAGAGCTGGTTTAGTGAACCGTC
AGATCCGCTAGCGCTACCGGACTCAGATCTCGAGGCCACCATGAAGATGGACAAAAAGACTATAGTTTGG
TTTAGAAGAGACCTAAGGATTGAGGATAATCCTGCATTAGCAGCAGCTGCTCACGAAGGATCTGTTTTTC
CTGTCTTCATTTGGTGTCCTGAAGAAGAAGGACAGTTTTATCCTGGAAGAGCTTCAAGATGGTGGATGAA
ACAATCACTTGCTCACTTATCTCAATCCTTGAAGGCTCTTGGATCTGACCTCACTTTAATCAAAACCCAC
AACACGATTTCAGCGATCTTGGATTGTATCCGCGTTACCGGTGCTACAAAAGTCGTCTTTAACCACCTCT
ATGATCCTGTTTCGTTAGTTCGGGACCATACCGTAAAGGAGAAGCTGGTGGAACGTGGGATCTCTGTGCA
AAGCTACAATGGAGATCTATTGTATGAACCGTGGGAGATATACTGCGAAAAGGGCAAACCTTTTACGAGT
TTCAATTCTTACTGGAAGAAATGCTTAGATATGTCGATTGAATCCGTTATGCTTCCTCCTCCTTGGCGGT
TGATGCCAATAACTGCAGCGGCTGAAGCGATTTGGGCGTGTTCGATTGAAGAACTAGGGCTGGAGAATGA
GGCCGAGAAACCGAGCAATGCGTTGTTAACTAGAGCTTGGTCTCCAGGATGGAGCAATGCTGATAAGTTA
CTAAATGAGTTCATCGAGAAGCAGTTGATAGATTATGCAAAGAACAGCAAGAAAGTTGTTGGGAATTCTA
CTTCACTACTTTCTCCGTATCTCCATTTCGGGGAAATAAGCGTCAGACACGTTTTCCAGTGTGCCCGGAT
GAAACAAATTATATGGGCAAGAGATAAGAACAGTGAAGGAGAAGAAAGTGCAGATCTTTTTCTTAGGGGA
ATCGGTTTAAGAGAGTATTCTCGGTATATATGTTTCAACTTCCCGTTTACTCACGAGCAATCGTTGTTGA
GTCATCTTCGGTTTTTCCCTTGGGATGCTGATGTTGATAAGTTCAAGGCCTGGAGACAAGGCAGGACCGG
TTATCCGTTGGTGGATGCCGGAATGAGAGAGCTTTGGGCTACCGGATGGATGCATAACAGAATAAGAGTG
ATTGTTTCAAGCTTTGCTGTGAAGTTTCTTCTCCTTCCATGGAAATGGGGAATGAAGTATTTCTGGGATA
CACTTTTGGATGCTGATTTGGAATGTGACATCCTTGGCTGGCAGTATATCTCTGGGAGTATCCCCGATGG
CCACGAGCTTGATCGCTTGGACAATCCCGCGTTACAAGGCGCCAAATATGACCCAGAAGGTGAGTACATA
AGGCAATGGCTTCCCGAGCTTGCGAGATTGCCAACTGAATGGATCCATCATCCATGGGACGCTCCTTTAA
CCGTACTCAAAGCTTCTGGTGTGGAACTCGGAACAAACTATGCGAAACCCATTGTAGACATCGACACAGC
TCGTGAGCTACTAGCTAAAGCTATTTCAAGAACCCGTGAAGCACAGATCATGATCGGAGCAGCAGCCCGG
GTCATGGTGAGCAAGGGCGAGGAGGATAACATGGCCATCATCAAGGAGTTCATGCGCTTCAAGGTGCACA
TGGAGGGCTCCGTGAACGGCCACGAGTTCGAGATCGAGGGCGAGGGCGAGGGCCGCCCCTACGAGGGCAC
CCAGACCGCCAAGCTGAAGGTGACCAAGGGTGGCCCCCTGCCCTTCGCCTGGGACATCCTGTCCCCTCAG
TTCATGTACGGCTCCAAGGCCTACGTGAAGCACCCCGCCGACATCCCCGACTACTTGAAGCTGTCCTTCC
CCGAGGGCTTCAAGTGGGAGCGCGTGATGAACTTCGAGGACGGCGGCGTGGTGACCGTGACCCAGGACTC
CTCCCTGCAGGACGGCGAGTTCATCTACAAGGTGAAGCTGCGCGGCACCAACTTCCCCTCCGACGGCCCC
GTAATGCAGAAGAAGACCATGGGCTGGGAGGCCTCCTCCGAGCGGATGTACCCCGAGGACGGCGCCCTGA
AGGGCGAGATCAAGCAGAGGCTGAAGCTGAAGGACGGCGGCCACTACGACGCTGAGGTCAAGACCACCTA
CAAGGCCAAGAAGCCCGTGCAGCTGCCCGGCGCCTACAACGTCAACATCAAGTTGGACATCACCTCCCAC
AACGAGGACTACACCATCGTGGAACAGTACGAACGCGCCGAGGGCCGCCACTCCACCGGCGGCATGGACG
AGCTGTACAAGATGGAGGCTAACAAGCGAGAAATTGTGGATTTCGGTGGGCTGAGATCCTACTTTTTCCC
AAATTTGGCCCACTACATCACGAAGAATGACGAAGAACTGTTCAACAATACATCTCAGGCCAATAAGTTG
GCTGCTTTCGTGTTGGGAGCTTCCAAAGACGCTCCTGGAGACGAAGACATTTTGGAGATGATCTTGCCGA
ACGACGCTAACGCTGCCGTTATTGCTGCTGGCATGGACGTTTGTCTTCTTCTCGGAGATAAATTTCGTCC
GAAATTTGATGCTGCTGCTGAGAAATTGTCAGGATTGGGACATGCTCATGATCTGGTTTCTGTCATCGAT
GACGACAAGAAGCTCGGAATGCTCGCCCGTAAGGCCAAGCTGAAGAAGACTGAAGACGCTAAGATTCTTC
AAGCTCTTCTCAAAGTAATCGCAATCGATGATGCCGCCGAAAAGTTTGTTGAGCTCACGGAACTTGTCAG
CCAACTGGATCTGGACTTTGATGTTTATGTCCTAACTAAAATCCTCGGACTTATCTCTGAGGAGACTAGC
GACGAGGTCGACATTATCCGTGATAACGTCGTCAACGCATTTGATAGCTGCAAGCCGTTGTTGAAACAGT
TGATGTTGGATGGTCCGAAATCTGAACCTGCCGATCCATTCATTAGTCTCCTCATGGATCCACTCGAAGA
GTCTGTTGGGAAAGTTGTGAACCATATCGCTCAACTTTTCGAGGAAGCGAGTAAAAATGAAGGAGACGAG
TCACTTGTCTTGAGATCTCAACTCGGATATCAGCTCTTTTTCCTTATCGTTCGTTCACTTGCAGATGGAA
AGCGCGAGGTTTCCAAGAAAATCCTCTCTGGGATTCCTACGAGTGTCAGAGCGGAAGTCTTTCCAGGATT
GCAAAGAAGTGTCTACAAGAGTGCGGTGTTCCTCGGCAATCACATCATCCAAGTTCTTTTAGGATCTAAG
AAGTCTTTTGAGGATTGGGATGTTGTTGGAGTCGCGAAAGACTTGGAGAGCGCCTGGAAAAGACGAGCCA
TTGCGGAACTTATCAAGAAGTTCCAAGTCTCAATTCTAGAGCAATGCTTCGATAAGCCCGTTCCACTGAT
TCCTCAGAGTCCACTAAACAATGATGCGGTGATCGATAATGTGAATAAAGCTCTACAGTTTGCACTGTGG
CTTACAGAGTTTTACGGATCCGAGAATGAGACTGAAGCGCTGGGCGAGCTTCGTTTCTTGGATTCCACTT
CAAAAAATCTTCTCGTCGATAGCTTCAAGAAATTTGTTCAAGGAATCAACTCGAAGACTCATGTCACTCG
AATTGTTGAATCACTGGAGAAGTGTTGTTTGTCCGATACACCAAGTGGCAGAAAGAGCAATGTGCAACCA
TCCACTTCCCAACAGCAGGATTCCGCCTACACGAAAGAGGAAATGACGACGGTTCACAACACATACAGCG
TAAATACTAAAGCTCAAGTTCTCAACGGTCTCAGTGATACCAATTCTTCCGGGTTACTTGTCGATTCAAA
GGATTCACTCAGTCTTCAGGAGATTTCTTGTGACGAAGTGGATTCTTCGACTTTGCTAAGCTCATCAAGA
AACATTGGAGAAGGTGTTACTGTAAAAGCGGTCGATCCTGTCCCAGAAAAGGTTAACGATGCACAACAAC
AGCAAACAGTTAACGAGATCGAGATGGCTTCGGATGCCAATCAAGATACTTCTTCAAGTGCTTCGCCAGA
AGTAGCGCCAAGTTTTTCCACCGATGGCTGGGATTCTCCAACGAAATCAGTAGCTCTGCCACCGGGCATG
CAGCAGATAGATGAAGAGGAAACCACAGTTGCTGACAAAGATTCTACACCACAACCACAAGCTCGTGCTG
AAACTGCATGGGGGTCAGGCGACGCTACTCCAATGCCTCTTCCTGCCCCGACTAATCAATACAAAGTCAG
TGGATTTGGGGAAGCCAAAGTTGCAAAAGGATTCGGTCAATTTGCTCCCACCAGTTCAGCTTATGGAGGA
GGAGGTGGTCGCGGAGGATATGGCGGTGGAGACCGTGGAGGCAGAGGTGGATACGGCGGAGATCGTGGAG
GTAGAGGTGGATACGGCGGGGGAGACCGCGGAGGACGAGGTGGATACGGCGGAGATCGTGGACGTGGTGG
TTACGGGGGTCGTGGTGGACGCGGAGGTTTCTCCGGAATGGGAAAGAAGACCAAGAGGACAGCCGACAGC
TCTTCTTCAGAGGATGAGGAGGAATATGTGGTGGAAAAGGTGTTGGACAGGCGCATGGTTAAGGGGCAAG
TGGAATATCTGTTGAAGTGGAAAGGCTTTTCTGAGGAGCACAATACTTGGGAACCTGAGAAGAACTTGGA
TTGTCCTGAACTAATTTCTGAGTTTATGAAAAAGTATAAGAAGATGAAGGAGGGTGAAAACAATAAGCCC
AGGGAGAAATCAGAAGGAAACAAGAGGAAATCCAGTTTCTCCAACAGCGCTGATGATATTAAATCTAAAA
AAAAGAGAGAGCAAAGCAATGATATCGCTCGGGGCTTTGAGAGAGGACTGGAACCAGAAAAGATCATCGG
AGCAACAGATTCCTGCGGTGACTTAATGTTCTTAATGAAATGGAAAGACACAGATGAAGCTGACCTGGTT
CTTGCAAAAGAAGCTAACGTGAAGTGTCCACAGATTGTGATAGCATTTTATGAAGAGAGACTGACGTGGC
ACGCATATCCAGAGGATGCGGAAAACAAAGAAAAAGAAAGCGCGAAGAGCTAAGCGGCCGCGACTCTAGA
TCATAATCAGCCATACCACATTTGTAGAGGTTTTACTTGCTTTAAAAAACCTCCCACACCTCCCCCTGAA
CCTGAAACATAAAATGAATGCAATTGTTGTTGTTAACTTGTTTATTGCAGCTTATAATGGTTACAAATAA
AGCAATAGCATCACAAATTTCACAAATAAAGCATTTTTTTCACTGCATTCTAGTTGTGGTTTGTCCAAAC
TCATCAATGTATCTTAAGGCGTAAATTGTAAGCGTTAATATTTTGTTAAAATTCGCGTTAAATTTTTGTT
AAATCAGCTCATTTTTTAACCAATAGGCCGAAATCGGCAAAATCCCTTATAAATCAAAAGAATAGACCGA
GATAGGGT
[37 nt withheld, positions 5959-5995]
AAAGAACGTGGACTCCAACGTCAAAGG
[49 nt withheld, positions 6023-6071]
T
[91 nt withheld, positions 6073-6163]
G
[124 nt withheld, positions 6165-6288]
CAGGTGGCACTTTTCGGGGAAATGTGCGCGGAACCCCTATTTGTTTATTTTTCTAAATACATTCAAATAT
GTATCCGCTCATGAGACAATAACCCTGATAAATGCTTCAATAATATTGAAAAAGGAAGAGTCCTGAGGCG
GAAAGAACCAGCTGTGGAATGTGTGTCAGTTAGGGTGTGGAAAGTCCCCAGGCTCCCCAGCAGGCAGAAG
TATGCAAAGCATGCATCTCAATTAGTCAGCAACCAGGTGTGGAAAGTCCCCAGGCTCCCCAGCAGGCAGA
AGTATGCAAAGCATGCATCTCAATTAGTCAGCAACCATAGTCCCGCCCCTAACTCCGCCCATCCCGCCCC
TAACTCCGCCCAGTTCCGCCCATTCTCCGCCCCATGGCTGACTAATTTTTTTTATTTATGCAGAGGCCGA
GGCCGCCTCGGCCTCTGAGCTATTCCAGAAGTAGTGAGGAGGCTTTTTTGGAGGCCTAGGCTTTTGCAAA
GATCGATCAAGAGACAGGATGAGGATCGTTTCGCATGATTGAACAAGATGGATTGCACGCAGGTTCTCCG
GCCGCTTGGGTGGAGAGGCTATTCGGCTATGACTGGGCACAACAGACAATCGGCTGCTCTGATGCCGCCG
TGTTCCGGCTGTCAGCGCAGGGGCGCCCGGTTCTTTTTGTCAAGACCGACCTGTCCGGTGCCCTGAATGA
ACTGCAAGACGAGGCAGCGCGGCTATCGTGGCTGGCCACGACGGGCGTTCCTTGCGCAGCTGTGCTCGAC
GTTGTCACTGAAGCGGGAAGGGACTGGCTGCTATTGGGCGAAGTGCCGGGGCAGGATCTCCTGTCATCTC
ACCTTGCTCCTGCCGAGAAAGTATCCATCATGGCTGATGCAATGCGGCGGCTGCATACGCTTGATCCGGC
TACCTGCCCATTCGACCACCAAGCGAAACATCGCATCGAGCGAGCACGTACTCGGATGGAAGCCGGTCTT
GTCGATCAGGATGATCTGGACGAAGAGCATCAGGGGCTCGCGCCAGCCGAACTGTTCGCCAGGCTCAAGG
CGAGCATGCCCGACGGCGAGGATCTCGTCGTGACCCATGGCGATGCCTGCTTGCCGAATATCATGGTGGA
AAATGGCCGCTTTTCTGGATTCATCGACTGTGGCCGGCTGGGTGTGGCGGACCGCTATCAGGACATAGCG
TTGGCTACCCGTGATATTGCTGAAGAGCTTGGCGGCGAATGGGCTGACCGCTTCCTCGTGCTTTACGGTA
TCGCCGCTCCCGATTCGCAGCGCATCGCCTTCTATCGCCTTCTTGACGAGTTCTTCTGAGCGGGACTCTG
GGGTTCGAAATGACCGACCAAGCGACGCCCAACCTGCCATCACGAGATTTCGATTCCACCGCCGCCTTCT
ATGAAAGGTTGGGCTTCGGAATCGTTTTCCGGGACGCCGGCTGGATGATCCTCCAGCGCGGGGATCTCAT
GCTGGAGTTCTTCGCCCACCCTAGGGGGAGGCTAACTGAAACACGGAAGGAGACAATACCGGAAGGAACC
CGCGCTATGACGGCAATAAAAAGACAGAATAAAACGCACGGTGTTGGGTCGTTTGTTCATAAACGCGGGG
TTCGGTCCCAGGGCTGGCACTCTGTCGATACCCCACCGAGACCCCATTGGGGCCAATACGCCCGCGTTTC
TTCCTTTTCCCCACCCCACCCCCCAAGTTCGGGTGAAGGCCCAGGGCTCGCAGCCAACGTCGGGGCGGCA
GGCCCTGCCATAGCCTCAGGTTACTCATATATACTTTAGATTGATTTAAAACTTCATTTTTAATTTAAAA
GGATCTAGGTGAAGATCCTTTTTGATAATCTCATGACCAAAATCCCTTAACGTGAGTTTTCGTTCCACTG
AGCGTCAGACCCCGTAGAAAAGATCAAAGGATCTTCTTGAGATCCTTTTTTTCTGCGCGTAATCTGCTGC
TTGCAAACAAAAAAACCACCGCTACCAGCGGTGGTTTGTTTGCCGGATCAAGAGCTACCAACTCTTTTTC
CGAAGGTAACTGGCTTCAGCAGAGCGCAGATACCAAATACTGTTCTTCTAGTGTAGCCGTAGTTAGGCCA
CCACTTCAAGAACTCTGTAGCACCGCCTACATACCTCGCTCTGCTAATCCTGTTACCAGTGGCTGCTGCC
AGTGGCGATAAGTCGTGTCTTACCGGGTTGGACTCAAGACGATAGTTACCGGATAAGGCGCAGCGGTCGG
GCTGAACGGGGGGTTCGTGCACACAGCCCAGCTTGGAGCGAACGACCTACACCGAACTGAGATACCTACA
GCGTGAGCTATGAGAAAGCGCCACGCTTCCCGAAGGGAGAAAGGCGGACAGGTATCCGGTAAGCGGCAGG
GTCGGAACAGGAGAGCGCACGAGGGAGCTTCCAGGGGGAAACGCCTGGTATCTTTATAGTCCTGTCGGGT
TTCGCCACCTCTGACTTGAGCGTCGATTTTTGTGATGCTCGTCAGGGGGGCGGAGCCTATGGAAAAACGC
CAGCAACGCGGCCTTTTTACGGTTCCTGGCCTTTTGCTGGCCTTTTGCTCACATGTTCTTTCCTGCGTTA
TCCCCTGATTCTGTGGATAACCGTATTACCGCCATGCATTAGTTATTAATAGTAATCAATTAC
Features (pLannotate 1.2.2; 18 found; start..end, strand, type, name):
     37..340     +  enhancer       CMV enhancer: human cytomegalovirus immediate early enhancer
    341..544     +  promoter       CMV promoter: human cytomegalovirus (CMV) immediate early promoter
    567..594     +  misc_feature   MCS (fragment): multiple cloning site
    601..2094    +  CDS            CRY2PHR: N-terminal photolyase homology region of Arabidopsis thaliana cryptochrome 2 binds to CIB1 upon exposure to blue light (Kennedy et al., 2010)
   2104..2811    +  CDS            mCherry: mCherry is a basic (constitutively fluorescent) red fluorescent protein published in 2004, derived from Discosoma sp.. It is reported to be a very rapidly-maturing monomer with low acid sensitivity.
   2812..4899    +  CDS            pgl-1: PGL1_CAEEL - Experimental evidence at protein level: Swiss-Prot protein existence level 1. Guanyl-specific endoribonuclease which cleaves the phosphodiester bond in single-stranded RNA between the 3'-guanylic residue and the 5'-OH residue of adjacent nucleotide, resulting in the formation of a corresponding 2',3'-cyclic phosphate intermediate (PubMed:26787882). Together with the P-granule component pgl-3, is involved in the formation of P-granules (PubMed:21402787, PubMed:24746798). Together with pgl-3, probably recruits other granule components such as pos-1, mex-3 and glh-1 to P-granules (Pu
   5008..5580    +  CDS            Cbx5: CBX5_MOUSE - Also known as Hp1a. Experimental evidence at protein level: Swiss-Prot protein existence level 1. Component of heterochromatin that recognizes and binds histone H3 tails methylated at 'Lys-9' (H3K9me), leading to epigenetic repression. In contrast, it is excluded from chromatin when 'Tyr-41' of histone H3 is phosphorylated (H3Y41ph). Can interact with lamin-B receptor (LBR). This interaction can contribute to the association of the heterochromatin with the inner nuclear membrane. Involved in the formation of functional kinetochore through interaction with MIS12 complex proteins (B
   5599..5682    +  CDS            large T antigen (fragment): large T antigen from SV40 (simian virus 40)
   5705..5826    +  polyA_signal   SV40 poly(A) signal: SV40 polyadenylation signal
   5860..6288    -  rep_origin     f1 ori (sequence partly withheld): f1 bacteriophage origin of replication; arrow indicates direction of (+) strand synthesis
   6315..6419    +  promoter       AmpR promoter: bla
   6421..6778    +  promoter       SV40 promoter: SV40 enhancer and early promoter
   6813..7607    +  CDS            NeoR/KanR: aminoglycoside phosphotransferase from Tn5; aph(3')-II (or nptII); confers resistance to neomycin, kanamycin, and G418 (Geneticin®)
   7628..7780    +  CDS            ble (fragment): BLE_KLEPN - Experimental evidence at protein level: Swiss-Prot protein existence level 1. Binding protein with a strong affinity to the bleomycin family of antibiotics. Binds to CL990; an antimitotic-antibiotic compound. From Klebsiella pneumoniae.
   7839..7886    +  polyA_signal   HSV TK poly(A) signal: herpes simplex virus thymidine kinase polyadenylation signal (Cole and Stacy, 1985)
   7977..7993    -  polyA_signal   bGH poly(A) signal (fragment): bovine growth hormone polyadenylation signal
   8215..8803    +  rep_origin     ori: high-copy-number ColE1/pMB1/pBR322/pUC origin of replication
   8918..8941    +  enhancer       CMV enhancer (fragment): human cytomegalovirus immediate early enhancer
