[The description below was written by a language model from this plasmid's Addgene catalogue record and pLannotate feature annotations shown in this document.]
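Description:
pPHR-mCherry-PGL-1-mHP1alpha is a mammalian expression plasmid of about 8.9 kb built on the Clontech pmCherry-N1 backbone. It is maintained in E. coli at high copy through a ColE1/pUC-type origin and also carries an f1 phage origin. A single Tn5 NeoR/KanR gene serves both hosts. The bacterial bla (AmpR) promoter drives it for kanamycin selection in bacteria, and the SV40 enhancer/early promoter with an HSV TK polyadenylation signal drives it for G418 selection in mammalian cells. The annotation software also flags short ble, bGH poly(A) and SV40 large T antigen fragments. These appear to be backbone remnants or small sequence matches, not functional cassettes.

The payload is one fusion open reading frame transcribed from the CMV immediate-early enhancer/promoter and terminated by the SV40 poly(A) signal. From the N terminus it comprises four parts:

- **CRY2 PHR:** the photolyase homology region of Arabidopsis thaliana cryptochrome 2.
- **mCherry:** a red fluorescent reporter.
- **PGL-1:** a P-granule component annotated as matching the C. elegans protein, although the catalogue species field lists only mouse and Arabidopsis.
- **HP1alpha (Cbx5):** the mouse heterochromatin protein that reads H3K9 methylation.

Blue light causes the PHR domain to bind CIB1-derived partners, and the record also assigns it a role in optodroplet formation. The fusion therefore acts as a soluble, light-dependent effector. It can be driven into optodroplets or recruited to CIBN-tagged localizer proteins, with mCherry allowing live imaging of its distribution. The associated publication examined whether mouse heterochromatin compaction shows hallmarks of HP1-driven liquid-liquid phase separation.
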