Addgene plasmid #181894: pPHR-mCherry-PGL-1-mHP1alpha
Purpose: Soluble light-dependent effector protein (HP1alpha fused to PGL-1) for optodroplet formation or recruitment to CIBN localizers
Depositing lab: Karsten Rippe. Depositing organization: Deutsches Krebsforschungszentrum (DKFZ). Publication: Mouse Heterochromatin Adopts Digital Compaction States without Showing Hallmarks of HP1-Driven Liquid-Liquid Phase Separation. Erdel F, Rademacher A, Vlijm R, Tunnermann J, Frank L, Weinmann R, Schweigert E, Yserentant K, Hummert J, Bauer C, Schumacher S, Al Alwash A, Normand C, Herten DP, Engelhardt J, Rippe K. Mol Cell. 2020 Apr 16;78(2):236-249.e7. doi: 10.1016/j.molcel.2020.02.005. Epub 2020 Feb 25. PubMed 32101700.
Backbone
  Vector backbone: pmCherry-N1
  Backbone manufacturer: Clontech
  Backbone size w/o insert (bp): 3958
  Vector type: Mammalian Expression
  Selectable markers: Neomycin (select with G418)
Growth in bacteria
  Bacterial resistance: Kanamycin, 50 μg/mL
  Growth temperature: 37°C
  Growth strain: DH5alpha
  Copy number: High Copy
Gene/Insert
  Gene/Insert name: PHR-mCherry-PGL-1-mHP1alpha (alt names: PHR domain of CRY2; CBX 5)
  Species: M. musculus (mouse), A. thaliana (mustard weed)
  Entrez Gene: Cbx5 (a.k.a. 2610029O15Rik, HP1, Hp1a, Hp1alpha)
  Promoter: CMV
  Tag / fusion protein: PHR-mCherry (N terminal on insert)
  Cloning method: Unknown
Terms and licenses: Academic/Nonprofit Terms; Industry Terms: Not Available to Industry
How to cite: pPHR-mCherry-PGL-1-mHP1alpha was a gift from Karsten Rippe (Addgene plasmid # 181894 ; http://n2t.net/addgene:181894 ; RRID:Addgene_181894)
